>Addgene plasmid #24962 | pcDNA3 Lunatic Fringe | addgene partial sequence | sequence record 30925 | 24962 with CMV-F
AGCTCTCTGGCTAACTAGAGAACCCACTGCTTACTGGCTTATCGAAATTAATACGACTCACTATAGGGAG
ACCCAAGCTTGGTACCGAGCTCGGATCCACTAGTAACGGCCGCCAGTGTGGTGGAATTCGGAGCGCGGAG
GGGAAGGGCGTGTGATAGAGAAGATTACAGTGTCCGTGTGTGTTCAGTTTAGCCTGTGGGCACGTAGTTC
ATATAGAGGAATACTGACTGTAGCGCTGCAAGCAAGATGCTGAAGAACTGCGGGAAGAAGCTGCTGTTGT
CTATGGTGGGCGCAACTCTCACCTGCCTGCTGGTGCTCGTGGTGGATCAACATCAGAACCGGCAGATGCT
GGAGACCCAGAGCGCAGAGGAGCCCGGCGCTGTCCATTTACGGGCAGACTTGGACCCTGCCAAACCTGGG
GATGGGGGAGAGCCTGCTAAGGACGCCCAGGATGCCAGTACCTTCTCGGCTTATTTCAACAAGCTCACCA
GGGTGAGGAGAGACGTGGAGCAGGTGGCGACCCCATCCAAAGAGTCCCAGGCTCCCGTGGAAGACATCAC
CGCCAATGATGTGTTCATCGCCGTCAAGACCACCAAGAAATTCCATCGATCCCGAATGGACCTGCTGATG
GACACGTGGATCTCCAGAAACAAGCAGCAAACTTTCATCTTCACTGATGGGGAGGACGAAGAGCTTCAGA
AAAAGACAGGCAATGTCATTAGTACAAACTGCTCAGCTGCTCAC
