[The description below was written by a language model from this plasmid's Addgene catalogue record.]
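Description:
pcDNA3 Lunatic Fringe is a mammalian expression plasmid built on the pcDNA3 backbone (about 5.4 kb without insert) carrying the Xenopus laevis lunatic fringe gene (lfng), inserted by restriction enzyme cloning. It is maintained in E. coli as a high-copy plasmid under ampicillin selection. No feature table accompanies the record, so the regulatory elements are not listed explicitly. However, the sequencing primers named, CMV forward at the 5′ end and BGH reverse at the 3′ end, fit the standard pcDNA3 layout, in which an insert sits between the CMV immediate-early promoter and the bovine growth hormone polyadenylation signal for expression in transfected mammalian cells. The insert size and any epitope tags are not stated.

The depositor notes show that the insert is also flanked by phage promoters used for in vitro transcription. Linearising with XhoI and transcribing with T7 gives sense RNA intended for injection, while linearising with BamHI and transcribing with SP6 gives antisense RNA for use as a hybridisation probe. This places T7 upstream and SP6 downstream of the coding sequence. The plasmid therefore serves both for gain-of-function work by mRNA microinjection and for detecting lfng transcripts, in addition to CMV-driven expression in cultured cells. The associated publication describes a large-scale secretion screen exploring the extracellular space of the early Xenopus embryo, which is the context in which this clone arose. Lunatic fringe is generally known as a glycosyltransferase that modifies Notch receptors. Repository sequencing detected an A60G amino acid substitution in the insert, which users should take into account.
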