Addgene plasmid #24962: pcDNA3 Lunatic Fringe
Depositing lab: Edward De Robertis. Depositing organization: University of California, Los Angeles (UCLA). Publication: Exploration of the extracellular space by a large-scale secretion screen in the early Xenopus embryo. Pera EM, Hou S, Strate I, Wessely O, De Robertis EM. Int J Dev Biol. 2005 . 49(7):781-96. 10.1387/ijdb.052003ep PubMed 16172975.
Backbone
  Vector backbone: pcDNA3
  Backbone size w/o insert (bp): 5400
  Vector type: Mammalian Expression
Growth in bacteria
  Bacterial resistance: Ampicillin, 100 μg/mL
  Growth temperature: 37°C
  Growth strain: DH5alpha
  Copy number: High Copy
Gene/Insert
  Gene/Insert name: Lunatic Fringe
  Species: X. laevis (frog)
  Entrez Gene: lfng
  Cloning method: Restriction Enzyme
  Sequencing primers: 5′ CMV-F; 3′ BGH-rev
Terms and licenses: Academic/Nonprofit Terms; Industry Terms: Not Available to Industry
Depositor comments: A60G amino acid mutation detected in Addgene sequence. For injection: Cut with XhoI, transcribe with T7 (sense) For probe: Cut with BamHI, transcribe with SP6 (antisense)
How to cite: pcDNA3 Lunatic Fringe was a gift from Edward De Robertis (Addgene plasmid # 24962 ; http://n2t.net/addgene:24962 ; RRID:Addgene_24962)
